>Addgene plasmid #27058 | pGMEH-P38-mRFP | depositor full sequence | sequence record 12799 | Author sequence
CCTCGAGGTCGACGGTATCGATTTAATTAATATGCATCAATTGATTTAAATACTAGTGTTAACTATTTAA
TTGGGGACCCTAGAGGTCCCCTTTTTTATTTTAAAAATTTTTTCNAAGGGGACCTCTAGGGTCCCCAGCT
GGCTAGCGAGTCATGAGGTNACCATGTTCTTTCCTGCGTTATCCCCTGATTCTGTGGATAACCGTATTAC
CGCCTTTGAGTGAGCTGATACCAGCGGATAACAATTTCACACAGGAAACAGCTATGACCATGATTACGCC
AAGCTATCAACTTTGTATAGAAAAGTTGAATTCAAGTTTGTACAAAAAAGCAGGCTTATTGGATCACGCC
GCGAGCGTGTCGGTGTTCGAAGACCTGGGAATCCAGCAGGCGCCCAACAGCACCGTCTGCTCCGTCTTCT
CCAGAAAGGCGACTACGCGGTCCTCCTCGTCGGTGGGTACGCAGCCGAATGCCCGCGGGTCGCCCACCCG
CACCAGTTGCAGCGTGACATCGGCTCGATTGCTTCGGTGGAAGTCCAGCAGTTGGGCCAGATCCGCGAGG
GCCCCCCGTGAACATCGTCGTGGTAACCAGCGTGTCGGCTTTGGCTGTGGCCGTGGTGCATTCGGTGGCG
TTTGCGATCAAGGGGCGTCACGGCGAGGACCTGGTCGACCGCTGGAACCGTGAGGGCATCGGTGCACACC
GCGGGATCAGACCGTCGACGAACCATTTGAATCCGACCGGTACCTCAACGAGTTGACGGCCGATCACGTC
CAGGTTATGTTCGATGACGATCACCGTATTGCCCTTGTCGACCAGGCCGTTGATCCGACCCAGCTTTCTT
GTACAAAGTGGGCATGCAGGAGGTTAATAATGGTGAGCAAGGGCGAGGAGGACAACATGGCCATCATCAA
GGAGTTCATGCGCTTCAAGGTGCACATGGAGGGCTCCGTGAACGGCCACGAGTTCGAGATCGAGGGCGAG
GGCGAGGGCCGCCCGTACGAGGGCACCCAGACCGCCAAGCTGAAGGTGACCAAGGGTGGCCCGCTGCCGT
TCGCCTGGGACATCCTGTCGCCACAGTTCATGTACGGCTCGAAGGCCTACGTGAAGCACCCGGCCGACAT
CCCGGACTACTTGAAGCTGTCCTTCCCGGAGGGCTTCAAGTGGGAGCGCGTGATGAACTTCGAGGACGGC
GGCGTGGTGACCGTGACCCAGGACTCGTCCCTGCAGGACGGCGAGTTCATCTACAAGGTGAAGCTGCGCG
GCACCAACTTCCCGTCGGACGGCCCGGTCATGCAGAAGAAGACCATGGGCTGGGAGGCCTCGAGCGAGCG
GATGTACCCGGAGGACGGCGCCCTGAAGGGCGAGATCAAGCAGAGGCTGAAGCTGAAGGACGGCGGCCAC
TACGACGCGGAGGTCAAGACCACCTACAAGGCCAAGAAGCCGGTGCAGCTGCCGGGCGCCTACAACGTCA
ACATCAAGTTGGACATCACCTCGCACAACGAGGACTACACCATCGTGGAACAGTACGAACGCGCCGAGGG
CCGCCACTCGACCGGCGGTATGGACGAGCTGTACAAGTAGTGACCCGGGCTGCAGGAATTCGATATCAAG
CTTCAACTTTATTATACATAGTTGATAATTCACTGGCCGTCGTTTTACAACGTCGTGACTGGGAAAACCC
TGGCGTTACCCAACTTAATCGCCTTGCAGCACATCCCCCTTTCGCCAGCTGGCGTAATAGCGAAGAGGCC
CGCACCGATCGCCCTTCCCAACAGTTGCGCAGCCTGAATGGCGAATGGCGCCTGATGCGGTATTTTCTCC
TTACGCATCTGTGCGGTATTTCACACCGCATATGGGGATTGGTGGCGACGACTCCTGGAGCCCGTCAGTA
TCGGCGGAATTCCAGCTGAGCGCCGGTCGCTACCATTACCAGTTGGTCTGGTGTCAAAAATAATAATAAC
CGGGCAGGCCATGTCTGCCCGTATTTCGCGTAAGGAAATCCATTATGTACTATTTAAAAAACACAAACTT
TTGGATGTTCGGTTTATTCTTTTTCTTTTACTTTTTTATCATGGGAGCCTACTTCCCGTTTTTCCCGATT
TGGCTACATGACATCAACCATATCAGCAAAAGTGATACGGGTATTATTTTTGCCGCTATTTCTCTGTTCT
CGCTATTATTCCAACCGCTGTTTGGTCTGCTTTCTGACAAACTCGGAACTTGTTTATTGCAGCTTATAAT
GGTTACAAATAAAGCAATAGCATCACAAATTTCACAAATAAAGCATTTTTTTCACTGCATTCTAGTTGTG
GTTTGTCCAAACTCATCAATGTATCTTATCATGTCTGGATCCTCTAGAGTCGACCTGCAGGTTTAAACGC
GGCCGCAAACAGTATTAAACGCAAAAAGGCCATCCGTCAGGATGGCCTTCTGCTTAGCTAATCAACTAGT
TCTAGCTGCATTAATGAATCGGCCAACGCGCGGGGAGAGGCGGTTTGCGTATTGGGCGCTCTTCCGCTTC
CTCGCTCACTGACTCGCTGCGCTCGGTCGTTCGGCTGCGGCGAGCGGTATCAGCTCACTCAAAGGCGGTA
ATACGGTTATCCACAGAATCAGGGGATAACGCAGGAAAGAACATGTGAGCAAAAGGCCAGCAAAAGGCCA
GGAACCGTAAAAAGGCCGCGTTGCTGGCGTTTTTCCATAGGCTCCGCCCCCCTGACGAGCATCACAAAAA
TCGACGCTCAAGTCAGAGGTGGCGAAACCCGACAGGACTATAAAGATACCAGGCGTTTCCCCCTGGAAGC
TCCCTCGTGCGCTCTCCTGTTCCGACCCTGCCGCTTACCGGATACCTGTCCGCCTTTCTCCCTTCGGGAA
GCGTGGCGCTTTCTCATAGCTCACGCTGTAGGTATCTCAGTTCGGTGTAGGTCGTTCGCTCCAAGCTGGG
CTGTGTGCACGAACCCCCCGTTCAGCCCGACCGCTGCGCCTTATCCGGTAACTATCGTCTTGAGTCCAAC
CCGGTAAGACACGACTTATCGCCACTGGCAGCAGCCACTGGTAACAGGATTAGCAGAGCGAGGTATGTAG
GCGGTGCTACAGAGTTCTTGAAGTGGTGGCCTAACTACGGCTACACTAGAAGGACAGTATTTGGTATCTG
CGCTCTGCTGAAGCCAGTTACCTTCGGAAAAAGAGTTGGTAGCTCTTGATCCGGCAAACAAACCACCGCT
GGTAGCGGTGGTTTTTTTGTTTGCAAGCAGCAGATTACGCGCAGAAAAAAAGGATCTCAAGAAGATCCTT
TGATCTTTTCTACGGGGTCTGACGCTCAGTGGAACGAAAACTCACGTTAAGGGATTTTGGTCATGAGATT
ATCAAAAAGGATCTTCACCTAGATCCTTTTAAATTAAAAATGAAGTTTTAAATCAATCTAAAGTATATAT
GAGTAAACTTGGTCTGACAGTTACCAATGCTTAATCAGTGAGGCACCTATCTCAGCGATCTGTCTATTTC
GTTCATCCATAGTTGCCTGACTCCCCGGACGTGGCCGACCAGCCCGTCATCGTCAACGCCTGACCGCGGT
GCGGACAGGCCGTGTCGCGACCGGCCGTGCGGAATTAAGCCGGCCCGTACCCTGTGAATAGAGGTCCGCT
GTGACACAAGAATCCCTGTTACTTCTCGACCGTATTGATTCGGATGATTCCTACGCGAGCCTGCGGAACG
ACCAGGAATTCTGGGAGCCGCTGGCCCGCCGAGCCCTGGAGGAGCTCGGGCTGCCGGTGCCGCCGGTGCT
GCGGGTGCCCGGCGAGAGCACCAACCCCGTACTGGTCGGCGAGCCCGACCCGGTGATCAAGCTGTTCGGC
GAGCACTGGTGCGGTCCGGAGAGCCTCGCGTCGGAGTCGGAGGCGTACGCGGTCCTGGCGGACGCCCCGG
TGCCGGTGCCCCGCCTCCTCGGCCGCGGCGAGCTGCGGCCCGGCACCGGAGCCTGGCCGTGGCCCTACCT
GGTGATGAGCCGGATGACCGGCACCACCTGGCGGTCCGCGATGGACGGCACGACCGACCGGAACGCGCTG
CTCGCCCTGGCCCGCGAACTCGGCCGGGTGCTCGGCCGGCTGCACAGGGTGCCGCTGACCGGGAACACCG
TGCTCACCCCCCATTCCGAGGTCTTCCCGGAACTGCTGCGGGAACGCCGCGCGGCGACCGTCGAGGACCA
CCGCGGGTGGGGCTACCTCTCGCCCCGGCTGCTGGACCGCCTGGAGGACTGGCTGCCGGACGTGGACACG
CTGCTGGCCGGCCGCGAACCCCGGTTCGTCCACGGCGACCTGCACGGGACCAACATCTTCGTGGACCTGG
CCGCGACCGAGGTCACCGGGATCGTCGACTTCACCGACGTCTATGCGGGAGACTCCCGCTACAGCCTGGT
GCAACTGCATCTCAACGCCTTCCGGGGCGACCGCGAGATCCTGGCCGCGCTGCTCGACGGGGCGCAGTGG
AAGCGGACCGAGGACTTCGCCCGCGAACTGCTCGCCTTCACCTTCCTGCACGACTTCGAGGTGTTCGAGG
AGACCCCGCTGGATCTCTCCGGCTTCACCGATCCGGAGGAACTGGCGCAGTTCCTCTGGGGGCCGCCGGA
CACCGCCCCCGGCGCCTGACGCCCCGGGCCGCCCGGCGCCGCCCCCGGCCCCCGGCGGCCGGCCGCCCGG
AGCCCCGCCCGCGCTCGGGAGCCCCGGGCCCGCGCCGAAGCCCGCTGCTGCGAGCCCGGAGCGGGCCGGC
CGACGGCGGTGCGGGCCCGGCGGCGGACGCTCAGCAGCGGCGGGCGTGAAAGGCCCTGGCATCCTCGATC
ATCTCCTCCAGGGTGGTCGGCCGAGCTTCCATCCCAGCTCGGCAAGGATCAACGAGGACAGTCGCACGAC
GAAGTTCTTCTGGATCGCGCCCGTGCTGGAAGCACTCAACCTCGAAGCGTGTGGTTGCGGAGCCATCTAG
CAACCACACGAAACATGCGCAACGAACCGCGCAACGAACAACGCCTAGAACTGGCCCTAGATGAGCTGAC
TCGTATCGTTGGTAAACCTAGTTTGACCAGCATGTTTTAACTACGTTCGGTGAGCTGTCAACGGGGCCTG
TAACGGCACAACGAACCGTGCAACGAGAGTGGCCACGGATGCCACCACAGGCACTACAACGGAGTTCGCC
ACGTACATCACCACAACCACCGATTCTGGCGGTGAGCTCCCCGATATTCAGCGGAAATGGCTTGGTATCG
ACCAAGATTCGTAGAACCCCGTCTCGTCTGGCTGGTATTCAAAACGGGCGCAACGAAACACGCAACGAGA
CAGGCATGGCCCAAACCAGAAAACTAGCGTCTACCAGGACTTTTACCTGTCCGACCCGTTGCAACGGAAC
CCCCCACGGAACCCCCGCGACACCCGCTCCCCAATTGCGTTAGAACAGCGGTGGATTGTCGGCTTCGTTG
TGGGCCTTTTGAGCCGCTTCCTGTTCTGCCGCACGCTCTTTCCTCGCCCGATAGCCGAGTCGCTTAACGG
TGTCCAGATGCAGCCCGAAATGTTTGGCCGTTTGCGGCCAAGAGTGGCCCTCGTCGTCGTGATAGGCGCG
GATGCGTTCGCGGCGTGCAGCCTGCTCGGCGAGCCACTCGCTGCGTTCCTGCGCCACGAGCCGGACGACG
TGGCGTTCGGATAGTCCGGTGATTCGAGCGCCTTCGGCGGCGGTCACGCGCCGCTTTTTGCGGACAGTCG
GCTGCCGGTTGTAGCCGTCGCTGTAGCCGTCGCTGTAGCCGTCGCTCATAGCAATGCCTCCATGGCTGAC
GCGGACTTTGCGCGCCGCGCAACTGTGCTCGCCGCCGTGCGCGCTGCTGCGCCCTTCCGCGAGATGGCCG
ACTGGCGCGCACTGAGTGTGGCCTCGTAGACCACGATCCCGTCCGCCCAAATGCGCGACTTGGTTGTGAT
CCAACGCCAAATGCTGTTGGCGATGGCGCGGACCTCGCTGTCCGGTAGCGGTCCGGGACACACGTCGTTG
CACGGGAATTCGGCGTTTCGCGCGTGGCACTCGGCATAGATCGCGCGGCCGAGTCCGTCCACGTTCCGGG
TCGGCAGGTAGATCCGCATGAGGGCGGGACGATAGGCCCACAACCTGACGGAATCGAACAGTGCGCAATT
CCGCCCTAGCGGCGTCGGAGCCGCTTTGTACGTGGTCTGCTGACGCCAGCGCGGCGGTGGCATGTTCGCG
CCGAGCTCGGCCTCGATGTGGCTGAGTGTGTAGAGATCTGAGTGGAGCCATTCCGTTTCCCAGGCGATGT
GGCCGGGGTTTTTGGTCATGAGGCCTGAGTAACTGCGGTCGCCGTCGACGGCGCGCCGAAGGCCTTCGGC
GCACGCCGCCATGTATGCGAGCGGCTTACGCCGCGCGTATTCGGTGCGTGGAACAGGGGCGTTGAGTGCC
CACACTGCGTGTGCGTGGCCGTTGGCGCGATTGCCCACGATCGCGTTGGGCAGCGGATGGGACCCCCGGG
CGCTGAGCGCTCGGAGCGCTGCGTCTGGATGGTCTACGTCCACGACCAGCAGGTTTGCCAGCGCTGTTGG
GTTCGCCTCGATGTACCGGCGGCCTAGGGCCGACGCGCGGCTTTGGCGGTAGATCCCCTCGAGCAGATCG
TCGCTTGCCAGCGGCCAGTACGGCAGCCAGAGCTGCTCAAATTCGTCGGCGACGTGGCTCACGCTTGGTA
GTAGACCACGATTAATCACCGGTGTATGGTCCGACACGAGCTCCAAGTCAGATATTTCGCTGAGGGGCCA
CCCCACAACTGCACACTCCCCCGCTCTCCCGTCGAGCCCTGGTGGTGGAACACCAGCGACAGCCGAGCAC
CCCCAACCACCTGTACCAACCAGGAGGAACACATGCGTCGTTTCGAGGACGTTTCCGGGCCGCTGAGAGC
CGCTGTGGCGGCCGTACACGCCGCCTTAGACCCGTTAGACCCCCTGCCGCCTGAATGCGCGGGTACGAGC
CACACAGCGCCCGAACTTACGGAGCTGGTGGGCTCACCTGGCTTTATGGCGTACGAATCGGCTGTGTGCG
ACCTGTTGGGCGAGGTGAGGTACGCGCTACTCACGCTGGCAAGGGCGACACAGCCGCCCCACCGAGCCCG
CACGGCCGCGCGCGGTGTCAACAACCGGGTGAGTCGTGCACACCAGCAGGTGTTCGAGGCTTGGCTCGAA
GTGCAGGACATCGTGGCGAACGCCGCCCGATGAGCCGCGCCTTACGCTGGCTGCCAGCCGTTCGCGGGCT
GGTTGGTGCAGCGCGTCGAGCGGTTAGAGGCCCTGCGGTGTTCCACCACCGCAGGCCTCGCCCTTTTTAA
GGCTGAATTTGCTTGTCTCCGAATCCAACTGGCTTGTCCAAGGGTGTATCTACGCTTAATCCAAAGTTCA
AACGAGGGGATTACACATGACCAACTTCGATAACGTTCTCGGCTCGATGATCCCCGGCGGGCCCCC
Features (pLannotate 1.2.2; 19 found; start..end, strand, type, name):
    163..228     +  rep_origin     RSF ori (fragment): Plasmids containing the RSF 1030 origin of replication can be propagated in E. coli cells that contain additional plasmids with compatible origins.
    288..308     +  protein_bind   attB4: mutant version of attB; core recombination site for the Gateway® BP reaction BP Clonase™
    313..333     +  protein_bind   attB1: mutant version of attB; core recombination site for the Gateway® BP reaction BP Clonase™
    708..803     -  CDS            celB (fragment): PGM_KOMXY - Protein inferred from homology: Swiss-Prot protein existence level 3. This enzyme participates in both the breakdown and synthesis of glucose. From Komagataeibacter xylinus (Gluconacetobacter xylinus).
    831..851     -  protein_bind   attB2: mutant version of attB; core recombination site for the Gateway® BP reaction BP Clonase™
    870..1577    +  CDS            mCherry: mCherry is a basic (constitutively fluorescent) red fluorescent protein published in 2004, derived from Discosoma sp.. It is reported to be a very rapidly-maturing monomer with low acid sensitivity.
   1584..1613    +  misc_feature   MCS (fragment): pBluescript multiple cloning site
   1614..1634    -  protein_bind   attB3: mutant version of attB; core recombination site for the Gateway® BP reaction BP Clonase™
   1638..1795    +  CDS            lacZα (fragment): LacZα fragment of β-galactosidase; lacZ fragment
   1801..1855    -  misc_feature   bom (fragment): basis of mobility region from pBR322
   1849..1953    +  CDS            lacZ (fragment): β-galactosidase; lacZ
   2005..2217    +  CDS            lacY (fragment): LACY_ECOLI - Experimental evidence at protein level: Swiss-Prot protein existence level 1. Responsible for transport of beta-galactosides into the cell, with the concomitant import of a proton (symport system). Can transport lactose, melibiose, lactulose or the analog methyl-1-thio-beta,D- galactopyranoside (TMG), but not sucrose or fructose (PubMed:1848449, PubMed:18177889, PubMed:22106930). The substrate specificity is directed toward the galactopyranosyl moiety of the substrate (PubMed:22106930). From Escherichia coli (strain K12).
   2217..2351    +  polyA_signal   SV40 poly(A) signal: SV40 polyadenylation signal
   2404..2431    -  terminator     rrnB T2 terminator: transcription terminator T2 from the E. coli rrnB gene
   2454..2509    -  CDS            lacI (fragment): lac repressor; lacI; The lac repressor binds to the lac operator to inhibit transcription in E. coli. This inhibition can be relieved by adding lactose or isopropyl-β-D-thiogalactopyranoside (IPTG).
   2692..3280    -  rep_origin     ori: high-copy-number ColE1/pMB1/pBR322/pUC origin of replication
   3452..3527    -  CDS            bla(M) (fragment): β-lactamase lacking the signal sequence; bla(M); allows cytosolic expression of β-lactamase
   3644..4636    +  CDS            hyg: KHYB_STRHY - Experimental evidence at protein level: Swiss-Prot protein existence level 1. The aminoglycoside phosphotransferases achieve inactivation of their antibiotic substrates by phosphorylation. From Streptomyces hygroscopicus.
   7478..22      -  misc_feature   MCS (fragment) (across the origin): pBluescript multiple cloning site
