[The description below was written by a language model from this plasmid's Addgene catalogue record and pLannotate feature annotations shown in this document.]
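Description:
pGMEH-P38-mRFP is a bacterial expression plasmid built on the pDE43-MEH backbone that carries a synthetic cassette in which a promoter designated P38 is paired with the red fluorescent protein mCherry. It is propagated in E. coli as a high-copy plasmid through a ColE1/pUC-type origin and is selected with hygromycin, conferred by the Streptomyces hygroscopicus hygromycin phosphotransferase gene annotated in the sequence. The associated publication concerns controlled proteolysis in mycobacteria, which suggests a mycobacterial host. However, no mycobacterial replication or integration element is annotated, and a stretch of nearly 3 kb downstream of the hygromycin gene carries no annotation, so the record does not state how the plasmid is maintained outside E. coli.

The feature table shows the payload flanked by multisite Gateway recombination scars: attB4 and attB1 lie upstream, attB2 sits just before the mCherry coding sequence, and attB3 follows it. This arrangement indicates that the promoter and reporter modules were assembled by Gateway recombination, although the catalogue lists restriction cloning. The P38 promoter itself is not annotated; it presumably lies in the attB1 to attB2 interval, where the software reports only a short, probably spurious, homology hit. The many other small fragments (lacZ, lacY, lacI, bla, bom, RSF ori, an SV40 polyadenylation signal) look like backbone remnants or chance matches rather than functional parts, while an rrnB T2 terminator is also present. The deposited sequence is 7,486 nt, shorter than the sum of the listed backbone and insert sizes. The construct most plausibly serves as a fluorescent reporter of P38 promoter activity or as a red fluorescence marker, though the record does not state its exact purpose.
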