Addgene plasmid #27058: pGMEH-P38-mRFP
Depositing lab: Dirk Schnappinger. Depositing organization: Cornell University. Publication: Protein inactivation in mycobacteria by controlled proteolysis and its application to deplete the beta subunit of RNA polymerase. Kim JH, Wei JR, Wallach JB, Robbins RS, Rubin EJ, Schnappinger D. Nucleic Acids Res. 2011 Mar;39(6):2210-20. doi: 10.1093/nar/gkq1149 PubMed 21075796.
Backbone
  Vector backbone: pDE43-MEH
  Backbone size w/o insert (bp): 7843
  Vector type: Bacterial Expression
Growth in bacteria
  Bacterial resistance: Hygromycin, 200 μg/mL
  Growth temperature: 37°C
  Growth strain: DH5alpha
  Copy number: High Copy
Gene/Insert
  Gene/Insert name: P#38-mcherry rfp
  Species: synthetic gene
  Insert size (bp): 1247
  Cloning method: Restriction Enzyme
  Sequencing primers: 5′ n/a
Terms and licenses: Academic/Nonprofit Terms; Industry Terms: Not Available to Industry
How to cite: pGMEH-P38-mRFP was a gift from Dirk Schnappinger (Addgene plasmid # 27058 ; http://n2t.net/addgene:27058 ; RRID:Addgene_27058)
