>Addgene plasmid #27058 | pGMEH-P38-mRFP | addgene partial sequence | sequence record 33312 | 27058 with mCherry-R (5' TTGGTCACCTTCAGCTTGG 3')
CGCCCTCGCCCTCGATCTCGAACTCGTGGCCGTTCACGGAGCCCTCCATGTGCACCTTGAAGCGCATGAA
CTCCTTGATGATGGCCATGTTGTCCTCCTCGCCCTTGCTCACCATTATTAACCTCCTGCATGCCCACTTT
GTACAAGAAAGCTGGGTCGGATCAACGGCCTGGTCGACAAGGGCAATACGGTGATCGTCATCGAACATAA
CCTGGACGTGATCGGCCGTCAACTCGTTGAGGTACCGGTCGGATTCAAATGGTTCGTCGACGGTCTGATC
CCGCGGTGTGCACCGATGCCCTCACGGTTCCAGCGGTCGACCAGGTCCTCGCCGTGACGCCCCTTGATCG
CAAACGCCACCGAATGCACCACGGCCACAGCCAAAGCCGACACGCTGGTTACCACGACGATGTTCACGGG
GGGCCCTCGCGGATCTGGCCCAACTGCTGGACTTCCACCGAAGCAATCGAGCCGATGTCACGCTGCAACT
GGTGCGGGTGGGCGACCCGCGGGCATTCGGCTGCGTACCCACCGACGAGGAGGACCGCGTAGTCGCCTTT
CTGGAGAAGACGGAGCAGACGGTGCTGTTGGGCGCCTGCTGGATTCCCAGGTCTTCGAACACCGACACGC
TCGCGGCGTGATCCAATAAGCCTGCTTTTTTGTACAAACTTGAATTCAACTTTTCTATACAAAGTTGATA
GCTTGGCGTAATCATGGTCATAGCTGTTTCCTGTGTGAAATTGTTATCCGCTGGTATCAGCTCACTCAAA
GGCGGTAATACGGTTATCCACAGAATCA
