>Addgene plasmid #27058 | pGMEH-P38-mRFP | addgene partial sequence | sequence record 33313 | 27058 with mCherry-F (5' ccccgtaatgcagaagaaga 3')
ATGTACCCGGAGGACGGCGCCCTGAAGGGCGAGATCAAGCAGAGGCTGAAGCTGAAGGACGGCGGCCACT
ACGACGCGGAGGTCAAGACCACCTACAAGGCCAAGAAGCCGGTGCAGCTGCCGGGCGCCTACAACGTCAA
CATCAAGTTGGACATCACCTCGCACAACGAGGACTACACCATCGTGGAACAGTACGAACGCGCCGAGGGC
CGCCACTCGACCGGCGGTATGGACGAGCTGTACAAGTAGTGACCCGGGCTGCAGGAATTCGATATCAAGC
TTCAACTTTATTATACATAGTTGATAATTCACTGGCCGTCGTTTTACAACGTCGTGACTGGGAAAACCCT
GGCGTTACCCAACTTAATCGCCTTGCAGCACATCCCCCTTTCGCCAGCTGGCGTAATAGCGAAGAGGCCC
GCACCGATCGCCCTTCCCAACAGTTGCGCAGCCTGAATGGCGAATGGCGCCTGATGCGGTATTTTCTCCT
TACGCATCTGTGCGGTATTTCACACCGCATATGGGGATTGGTGGCGACGACTCCTGGAGCCCGTCAGTAT
CGGCGGAATTCCAGCTGAGCGCCGGTCGCTACCATTACCAGTTGGTCTGGTGTCAAAAATAATAATAACC
GGGCAGGCCATGTCTGCCCGTATTTCGCGTAAGGAAATCCATTATGTACTATTTAAAAAACACAAACTTT
TGGATGTTCGGTTTATTCTTTTTCTTTTACTTTTTTATCATGGGAGCCTACTTCCCGTTTTTCCCGATTT
GGCTACATGACATCAACCATATCAGCAAAAGTGATACGGGTATTATTTTTGCCGCTATT
